>Addgene plasmid #235718 | pOP823 | addgene full sequence | sequence record 472458 | Addgene NGS Result
TGGCGAATGGG
[124 nt withheld, positions 12-135]
C
[91 nt withheld, positions 137-227]
A
[49 nt withheld, positions 229-277]
CCTTTGACGTTGGAGTCCACGTTCTTT
[37 nt withheld, positions 305-341]
ACCCTATCTCGGTCTATTCTTTTGATTTATAAGGGATTTTGCCGATTTCGGCCTATTGGTTAAAAAATGA
GCTGATTTAACAAAAATTTAACGCGAATTTTAACAAAATATTAACGCTTACAATTTAGGTGGCACTTTTC
GGGGAAATGTGCGCGGAACCCCTATTTGTTTATTTTTCTAAATACATTCAAATATGTATCCGCTCATGAA
TTAATTCTTAGAAAAACTCATCGAGCATCAAATGAAACTGCAATTTATTCATATCAGGATTATCAATACC
ATATTTTTGAAAAAGCCGTTTCTGTAATGAAGGAGAAAACTCACCGAGGCAGTTCCATAGGATGGCAAGA
TCCTGGTATCGGTCTGCGATTCCGACTCGTCCAACATCAATACAACCTATTAATTTCCCCTCGTCAAAAA
TAAGGTTATCAAGTGAGAAATCACCATGAGTGACGACTGAATCCGGTGAGAATGGCAAAAGTTTATGCAT
TTCTTTCCAGACTTGTTCAACAGGCCAGCCATTACGCTCGTCATCAAAATCACTCGCATCAACCAAACCG
TTATTCATTCGTGATTGCGCCTGAGCGAGACGAAATACGCGATCGCTGTTAAAAGGACAATTACAAACAG
GAATCGAATGCAACCGGCGCAGGAACACTGCCAGCGCATCAACAATATTTTCACCTGAATCAGGATATTC
TTCTAATACCTGGAATGCTGTTTTCCCGGGGATCGCAGTGGTGAGTAACCATGCATCATCAGGAGTACGG
ATAAAATGCTTGATGGTCGGAAGAGGCATAAATTCCGTCAGCCAGTTTAGTCTGACCATCTCATCTGTAA
CATCATTGGCAACGCTACCTTTGCCATGTTTCAGAAACAACTCTGGCGCATCGGGCTTCCCATACAATCG
ATAGATTGTCGCACCTGATTGCCCGACATTATCGCGAGCCCATTTATACCCATATAAATCAGCATCCATG
TTGGAATTTAATCGCGGCCTAGAGCAAGACGTTTCCCGTTGAATATGGCTCATAACACCCCTTGTATTAC
TGTTTATGTAAGCAGACAGTTTTATTGTTCATGACCAAAATCCCTTAACGTGAGTTTTCGTTCCACTGAG
CGTCAGACCCCGTAGAAAAGATCAAAGGATCTTCTTGAGATCCTTTTTTTCTGCGCGTAATCTGCTGCTT
GCAAACAAAAAAACCACCGCTACCAGCGGTGGTTTGTTTGCCGGATCAAGAGCTACCAACTCTTTTTCCG
AAGGTAACTGGCTTCAGCAGAGCGCAGATACCAAATACTGTCCTTCTAGTGTAGCCGTAGTTAGGCCACC
ACTTCAAGAACTCTGTAGCACCGCCTACATACCTCGCTCTGCTAATCCTGTTACCAGTGGCTGCTGCCAG
TGGCGATAAGTCGTGTCTTACCGGGTTGGACTCAAGACGATAGTTACCGGATAAGGCGCAGCGGTCGGGC
TGAACGGGGGGTTCGTGCACACAGCCCAGCTTGGAGCGAACGACCTACACCGAACTGAGATACCTACAGC
GTGAGCTATGAGAAAGCGCCACGCTTCCCGAAGGGAGAAAGGCGGACAGGTATCCGGTAAGCGGCAGGGT
CGGAACAGGAGAGCGCACGAGGGAGCTTCCAGGGGGAAACGCCTGGTATCTTTATAGTCCTGTCGGGTTT
CGCCACCTCTGACTTGAGCGTCGATTTTTGTGATGCTCGTCAGGGGGGCGGAGCCTATGGAAAAACGCCA
GCAACGCGGCCTTTTTACGGTTCCTGGCCTTTTGCTGGCCTTTTGCTCACATGTTCTTTCCTGCGTTATC
CCCTGATTCTGTGGATAACCGTATTACCGCCTTTGAGTGAGCTGATACCGCTCGCCGCAGCCGAACGACC
GAGCGCAGCGAGTCAGTGAGCGAGGAAGCGGAAGAGCGCCTGATGCGGTATTTTCTCCTTACGCATCTGT
GCGGTATTTCACACCGCAATGGTGCACTCTCAGTACAATCTGCTCTGATGCCGCATAGTTAAGCCAGTAT
ACACTCCGCTATCGCTACGTGACTGGGTCATGGCTGCGCCCCGACACCCGCCAACACCCGCTGACGCGCC
CTGACGGGCTTGTCTGCTCCCGGCATCCGCTTACAGACAAGCTGTGACCGTCTCCGGGAGCTGCATGTGT
CAGAGGTTTTCACCGTCATCACCGAAACGCGCGAGGCAGCTGCGGTAAAGCTCATCAGCGTGGTCGTGAA
GCGATTCACAGATGTCTGCCTGTTCATCCGCGTCCAGCTCGTTGAGTTTCTCCAGAAGCGTTAATGTCTG
GCTTCTGATAAAGCGGGCCATGTTAAGGGCGGTTTTTTCCTGTTTGGTCACTGATGCCTCCGTGTAAGGG
GGATTTCTGTTCATGGGGGTAATGATACCGATGAAACGAGAGAGGATGCTCACGATACGGGTTACTGATG
ATGAACATGCCCGGTTACTGGAACGTTGTGAGGGTAAACAACTGGCGGTATGGATGCGGCGGGACCAGAG
AAAAATCACTCAGGGTCAATGCCAGCGCTTCGTTAATACAGATGTAGGTGTTCCACAGGGTAGCCAGCAG
CATCCTGCGATGCAGATCCGGAACATAATGGTGCAGGGCGCTGACTTCCGCGTTTCCAGACTTTACGAAA
CACGGAAACCGAAGACCATTCATGTTGTTGCTCAGGTCGCAGACGTTTTGCAGCAGCAGTCGCTTCACGT
TCGCTCGCGTATCGGTGATTCATTCTGCTAACCAGTAAGGCAACCCCGCCAGCCTAGCCGGGTCCTCAAC
GACAGGAGCACGATCATGCGCACCCGTGGGGCCGCCATGCCGGCGATAATGGCCTGCTTCTCGCCGAAAC
GTTTGGTGGCGGGACCAGTGACGAAGGCTTGAGCGAGGGCGTGCAAGATTCCGAATACCGCAAGCGACAG
GCCGATCATCGTCGCGCTCCAGCGAAAGCGGTCCTCGCCGAAAATGACCCAGAGCGCTGCCGGCACCTGT
CCTACGAGTTGCATGATAAAGAAGACAGTCATAAGTGCGGCGACGATAGTCATGCCCCGCGCCCACCGGA
AGGAGCTGACTGGGTTGAAGGCTCTCAAGGGCATCGGTCGAGATCCCGGTGCCTAATGAGTGAGCTAACT
TACATTAATTGCGTTGCGCTCACTGCCCGCTTTCCAGTCGGGAAACCTGTCGTGCCAGCTGCATTAATGA
ATCGGCCAACGCGCGGGGAGAGGCGGTTTGCGTATTGGGCGCCAGGGTGGTTTTTCTTTTCACCAGTGAG
ACGGGCAACAGCTGATTGCCCTTCACCGCCTGGCCCTGAGAGAGTTGCAGCAAGCGGTCCACGCTGGTTT
GCCCCAGCAGGCGAAAATCCTGTTTGATGGTGGTTAACGGCGGGATATAACATGAGCTGTCTTCGGTATC
GTCGTATCCCACTACCGAGATATCCGCACCAACGCGCAGCCCGGACTCGGTAATGGCGCGCATTGCGCCC
AGCGCCATCTGATCGTTGGCAACCAGCATCGCAGTGGGAACGATGCCCTCATTCAGCATTTGCATGGTTT
GTTGAAAACCGGACATGGCACTCCAGTCGCCTTCCCGTTCCGCTATCGGCTGAATTTGATTGCGAGTGAG
ATATTTATGCCAGCCAGCCAGACGCAGACGCGCCGAGACAGAACTTAATGGGCCCGCTAACAGCGCGATT
TGCTGGTGACCCAATGCGACCAGATGCTCCACGCCCAGTCGCGTACCGTCTTCATGGGAGAAAATAATAC
TGTTGATGGGTGTCTGGTCAGAGACATCAAGAAATAACGCCGGAACATTAGTGCAGGCAGCTTCCACAGC
AATGGCATCCTGGTCATCCAGCGGATAGTTAATGATCAGCCCACTGACGCGTTGCGCGAGAAGATTGTGC
ACCGCCGCTTTACAGGCTTCGACGCCGCTTCGTTCTACCATCGACACCACCACGCTGGCACCCAGTTGAT
CGGCGCGAGATTTAATCGCCGCGACAATTTGCGACGGCGCGTGCAGGGCCAGACTGGAGGTGGCAACGCC
AATCAGCAACGACTGTTTGCCCGCCAGTTGTTGTGCCACGCGGTTGGGAATGTAATTCAGCTCCGCCATC
GCCGCTTCCACTTTTTCCCGCGTTTTCGCAGAAACGTGGCTGGCCTGGTTCACCACGCGGGAAACGGTCT
GATAAGAGACACCGGCATACTCTGCGACATCGTATAACGTTACTGGTTTCACATTCACCACCCTGAATTG
ACTCTCTTCCGGGCGCTATCATGCCATACCGCGAAAGGTTTTGCGCCATTCGATGGTGTCCGGGATCTCG
ACGCTCTCCCTTATGCGACTCCTGCATTAGGAAGCAGCCCAGTAGTAGGTTGAGGCCGTTGAGCACCGCC
GCCGCAAGGAATGGTGCATGCAAGGAGATGGCGCCCAACAGTCCCCCGGCCACGGGGCCTGCCACCATAC
CCACGCCGAAACAAGCGCTCATGAGCCCGAAGTGGCGAGCCCGATCTTCCCCATCGGTGATGTCGGCGAT
ATAGGCGCCAGCAACCGCACCTGTGGCGCCGGTGATGCCGGCCACGATGCGTCCGGCGTAGAGGATCGAG
ATCTCGATCCCGCGAAATTAATACGACTCACTATAGGGGAATTGTGAGCGGATAACAATTCCCCTCTAGA
AATAATTTTGTTTAACTTTAAGAAGGAGATATACCATGGGTAGCAGCCATCACCATCATCATCACGGGAG
CGATAGCGAAGTGAACCAGGAAGCGAAACCGGAAGTTAAACCGGAAGTGAAACCGGAAACCCATATTAAT
CTGAAAGTTAGCGACGGCAGCAGCGAAATCTTTTTTAAAATTAAAAAAACCACCCCGCTGCGTCGCCTGA
TGGAAGCCTTTGCGAAACGTCAGGGTAAAGAAATGGATAGCCTGCGCTTTCTGTATGACGGCATCCGTAT
TCAGGCCGATCAGACCCCGGAAGACCTGGATATGGAAGACAACGATATTATTGAAGCGCATCGCGAACAG
ATCGGTGGTATGGCTAGTCGAGGCGCAACAAGACCCAACGGGCCAAATACTGGAAATAAAATATCTCAGT
TCAAACTAGTACTTCTGGGAGAGTCCGCTGTTGGCAAATCAAGCCTAGTGCTTCGTTTTGTGAAAGGCCA
ATTTCATGAATTTCAAGAGAGTACCATTGGGGCTGCTTTTCTAACCCAAACTGTATCTCTTGATGACACT
ACAGTAAAGTTTGAAATATGGGATACAGCTGGTCTCGAACGATACCATAGCCTAGCACCAATGTACTACA
GAGGAGCACAAGCAGCCATAGTTGTATATGATATCACAAATGAGGAGTCCTTTGCAAGAGCAAAAAATTG
GGTTAAAGAACTTCAGAGGCAAGCAAGTCCTAACATTGTAATAGCTTTATCGGGAAACAAGGCCGACCTA
GCAAATAAAAGAGCAGTAGATTTCCAGGAAGCACAGTCCTATGCAGATGACAATAGTTTATTATTCATGG
AGACATCCGCTAAAACATCAATGAATGTAAATGAAATATTCATGGCAATAGCTAAAAAATTGCCAAAGAA
TGAACCACAAAATCCAGGAGCAAATTCTGCCAGAGGAAGAGGAGTAGACCTTACCGAACCCACACAACCA
ACCAGGAATCAGTGTTAAAAGCTTTCTAGACCCATTTAAACACCACCACCACCACCACTGAGATCCGGCT
GCTAACAAAGCCCGAAAGGAAGCTGAGTTGGCTGCTGCCACCGCTGAGCAATAACTAGCATAACCCCTTG
GGGCCTCTAAACGGGTCTTGAGGGGTTTTTTGCTGAAAGGAGGAACTATATCCGGAT
Features (pLannotate 1.2.2; 20 found; start..end, strand, type, name):
     12..440     +  rep_origin     f1 ori (sequence partly withheld): f1 bacteriophage origin of replication; arrow indicates direction of (+) strand synthesis
    493..550     +  promoter       AmpR promoter (fragment): bla
    559..1374    -  CDS            KanR: aminoglycoside phosphotransferase; aph(3')-Ia; confers resistance to kanamycin in bacteria or G418 (Geneticin®) in eukaryotes
   1496..2084    +  rep_origin     ori: high-copy-number ColE1/pMB1/pBR322/pUC origin of replication
   2270..2409    -  misc_feature   bom: basis of mobility region from pBR322
   2511..2702    -  CDS            rop: Rop protein, which maintains plasmids at low copy number; rop
   2719..3099    +  CDS            YPB1_ECOLX: Protein predicted: Swiss-Prot protein existence level 4. From Escherichia coli.
   3171..3462    -  CDS            TcR (fragment): tetracycline efflux protein; tet; confers resistance to tetracycline
   3477..3498    -  protein_bind   CAP binding site: CAP binding activates transcription in the presence of cAMP. E. coli catabolite activator protein
   3511..4593    -  CDS            lacI: lac repressor; lacI; The lac repressor binds to the lac operator to inhibit transcription in E. coli. This inhibition can be relieved by adding lactose or isopropyl-β-D-thiogalactopyranoside (IPTG).
   4594..4671    -  promoter       lacI promoter: lacI
   4679..4958    -  CDS            TcR (fragment): tetracycline efflux protein; tet; confers resistance to tetracycline
   4980..4998    +  promoter       T7 promoter: promoter for bacteriophage T7 RNA polymerase
   4999..5023    +  protein_bind   lac operator: The lac repressor binds to the lac operator to inhibit transcription in E. coli. This inhibition can be relieved by adding lactose or isopropyl-β-D-thiogalactopyranoside (IPTG). lac repressor encoded by lacI
   5038..5060    +  RBS            RBS: efficient ribosome binding site from bacteriophage T7 gene 10 (Olins and Rangwala, 1989)
   5100..5390    +  CDS            SMT3: SMT3_YEAST - Experimental evidence at protein level: Swiss-Prot protein existence level 1. Not known; suppressor of MIF2 mutations. From Saccharomyces cerevisiae (strain ATCC 204508 / S288c) (Baker's yeast).
   5391..6026    +  CDS            RAB5A: RAB5A_HUMAN - Also known as RAB5. Experimental evidence at protein level: Swiss-Prot protein existence level 1. Small GTPase which cycles between active GTP-bound and inactive GDP-bound states. In its active state, binds to a variety of effector proteins to regulate cellular responses such as of intracellular membrane trafficking, from the formation of transport vesicles to their fusion with membranes. Active GTP-bound form is able to recruit to membranes different sets of downstream effectors directly responsible for vesicle formation, movement, tethering and fusion. RAB5A is required for the
   6052..6069    +  CDS            9xHis (fragment): 9xHis affinity tag
   6079..6128    +  CDS            SET1 (fragment): solubility-enhancement tag derived from T7 phage gene 10B
   6136..6183    +  terminator     T7 terminator: transcription terminator for bacteriophage T7 RNA polymerase
