[The description below was written by a language model from this plasmid's Addgene catalogue record and pLannotate feature annotations shown in this document.]
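Description:
pOP823 is a bacterial expression plasmid built on the pOPINS backbone for producing a modified human RAB5A GTPase in E. coli. It is selected with kanamycin through an aph(3')-Ia resistance gene and replicates from a ColE1/pMB1-type origin. The catalogue lists it as high copy, although the feature table also annotates the rop gene and the bom region, which are typical of pET-like backbones. An f1 origin and remnant fragments of a tetracycline resistance gene are also present but have no stated role.

Expression is driven by a T7 promoter followed by a lac operator and the T7 gene 10 ribosome binding site, with a plasmid-borne lacI gene supplying repressor. Transcription therefore requires a host that provides T7 RNA polymerase and is inducible with IPTG, and it ends at a T7 terminator. The open reading frame encodes an N-terminal His6 tag and yeast SUMO (SMT3) fused directly to RAB5A residues 1–212, inserted by ligation-independent cloning. The His6 tag allows metal-affinity purification, and SUMO fusions generally aid solubility and can be removed with a SUMO-specific protease. The His6 itself is not separately annotated upstream of SMT3 in the feature table. A short His-tag fragment and a partial solubility-tag annotation lie downstream of the RAB5A coding region, and the record does not indicate whether these are translated.

The insert carries Q79L, a substitution commonly used to lock Rab5 in its GTP-bound active state, together with C19S and C63S. The stated purpose is maleimide conjugation, so removing these two cysteines presumably limits thiol labelling to remaining cysteine positions, though the record does not give that rationale. The associated work concerns Rab5A activation of VPS34 complex II.
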