Addgene plasmid #235718: pOP823
Purpose: Protein expression of His6-SUMO-HsRAB5A (Q79L C19S,C63S) 1-212 in bacteria for maleimide conjugation
Depositing lab: Roger Williams. Depositing organization: MRC Laboratory of Molecular Biology. Publication: The G-Protein Rab5A Activates VPS34 Complex II, a Class III PI3K, by a Dual Regulatory Mechanism. Buckles TC, Ohashi Y, Tremel S, McLaughlin SH, Pardon E, Steyaert J, Gordon MT, Williams RL, Falke JJ. Biophys J. 2020 Dec 1;119(11):2205-2218. doi: 10.1016/j.bpj.2020.10.028. Epub 2020 Oct 31. PubMed 33137306.
Backbone
  Vector backbone: pOPINS
  Vector type: Bacterial Expression
Growth in bacteria
  Bacterial resistance: Kanamycin, 50 μg/mL
  Growth temperature: 37°C
  Growth strain: DH5alpha
  Copy number: High Copy
Gene/Insert
  Gene/Insert name: RAB5A
  Species: H. sapiens (human)
  Mutation: Q79L, C19S, C63S, aa 1-212
  Entrez Gene: RAB5A (a.k.a. RAB5)
  Tag / fusion protein: His6-SUMO (N terminal on backbone)
  Cloning method: Ligation Independent Cloning
Terms and licenses: Academic/Nonprofit Terms; Industry Terms: Not Available to Industry
Depositor comments: For other work using this plasmid, please see Tremel et al. 2021 PMID 33692360.
How to cite: pOP823 was a gift from Roger Williams (Addgene plasmid # 235718 ; http://n2t.net/addgene:235718 ; RRID:Addgene_235718)
